>Addgene plasmid #143289 | TFORF1532 | addgene full sequence | sequence record 396156 | Addgene NGS Result
TTAATGTAGTCTTATGCAATACTCTTGTAGTCTTGCAACATGGTAACGATGAGTTAGCAACATGCCTTAC
AAGGAGAGAAAAAGCACCGTGCATGCCGATTGGTGGAAGTAAGGTGGTACGATCGTGCCTTATTAGGAAG
GCAACAGACGGGTCTGACATGGATTGGACGAACCACTGAATTGCCGCATTGCAGAGATATTGTATTTAAG
TGCCTAGCTCGATACATAAACGGGTCTCTCTGGTTAGACCAGATCTGAGCCTGGGAGCTCTCTGGCTAAC
TAGGGAACCCACTGCTTAAGCCTCAATAAAGCTTGCCTTGAGTGCTTCAAGTAGTGTGTGCCCGTCTGTT
GTGTGACTCTGGTAACTAGAGATCCCTCAGACCCTTTTAGTCAGTGTGGAAAATCTCTAGCAGTGGCGCC
CGAACAGGGACTTGAAAGCGAAAGGGAAACCAGAGGAGCTCTCTCGACGCAGGACTCGGCTTGCTGAAGC
GCGCACGGCAAGAGGCGAGGGGCGGCGACTGGTGAGTACGCCAAAAATTTTGACTAGCGGAGGCTAGAAG
GAGAGAGATGGGTGCGAGAGCGTCAGTATTAAGCGGGGGAGAATTAGATCGCGATGGGAAAAAATTCGGT
TAAGGCCAGGGGGAAAGAAAAAATATAAATTAAAACATATAGTATGGGCAAGCAGGGAGCTAGAACGATT
CGCAGTTAATCCTGGCCTGTTAGAAACATCAGAAGGCTGTAGACAAATACTGGGACAGCTACAACCATCC
CTTCAGACAGGATCAGAAGAACTTAGATCATTATATAATACAGTAGCAACCCTCTATTGTGTGCATCAAA
GGATAGAGATAAAAGACACCAAGGAAGCTTTAGACAAGATAGAGGAAGAGCAAAACAAAAGTAAGACCAC
CGCACAGCAAGCGGCCGCTGATCTTCAGACCTGGAGGAGGAGATATGAGGGACAATTGGAGAAGTGAATT
ATATAAATATAAAGTAGTAAAAATTGAACCATTAGGAGTAGCACCCACCAAGGCAAAGAGAAGAGTGGTG
CAGAGAGAAAAAAGAGCAGTGGGAATAGGAGCTTTGTTCCTTGGGTTCTTGGGAGCAGCAGGAAGCACTA
TGGGCGCAGCGTCAATGACGCTGACGGTACAGGCCAGACAATTATTGTCTGGTATAGTGCAGCAGCAGAA
CAATTTGCTGAGGGCTATTGAGGCGCAACAGCATCTGTTGCAACTCACAGTCTGGGGCATCAAGCAGCTC
CAGGCAAGAATCCTGGCTGTGGAAAGATACCTAAAGGATCAACAGCTCCTGGGGATTTGGGGTTGCTCTG
GAAAACTCATTTGCACCACTGCTGTGCCTTGGAATGCTAGTTGGAGTAATAAATCTCTGGAACAGATTTG
GAATCACACGACCTGGATGGAGTGGGACAGAGAAATTAACAATTACACAAGCTTAATACACTCCTTAATT
GAAGAATCGCAAAACCAGCAAGAAAAGAATGAACAAGAATTATTGGAATTAGATAAATGGGCAAGTTTGT
GGAATTGGTTTAACATAACAAATTGGCTGTGGTATATAAAATTATTCATAATGATAGTAGGAGGCTTGGT
AGGTTTAAGAATAGTTTTTGCTGTACTTTCTATAGTGAATAGAGTTAGGCAGGGATATTCACCATTATCG
TTTCAGACCCACCTCCCAACCCCGAGGGGACCCATGCATTGCATCTCAATTAGTCAGCAACCAGGTGTGG
AAAGTCCCCAGGCTCCCCAGCAGGCAGAAGTATGCAAAGCATGCGTCTCAATTAGTCAGCAACCATAGTC
CCGCCCCTAACTCCGCCCATCCCGCCCCTAACTCCGCCCAGTTCCGCCCATTCTCCGCCCCATGGCTGAC
TAATTTTTTTTATTTATGCAGAGGCCGAGGCCGCCTCGGCCTCTGAGCTATTCCAGAAGTAGTGAGGAGG
CTTTTTTGGAGGCCTAGGCTTTTGCAAAAAGCTTTCTAGAGGTACCACCGGAGCTTACCATGACCGAGTA
CAAGCCCACGGTGCGCCTCGCCACCCGCGACGACGTCCCCAGGGCCGTACGCACCCTCGCCGCCGCGTTC
GCCGACTACCCCGCCACGCGCCACACCGTCGATCCGGACCGCCACATCGAGCGGGTCACCGAGCTGCAAG
AACTCTTCCTCACGCGCGTCGGGCTCGACATCGGCAAGGTGTGGGTCGCGGACGACGGCGCCGCCGTGGC
GGTCTGGACCACGCCGGAGAGCGTCGAAGCGGGGGCGGTGTTCGCCGAGATCGGCCCGCGCATGGCCGAG
TTGAGCGGTTCCCGGCTGGCCGCGCAGCAACAGATGGAAGGCCTCCTGGCGCCGCACCGGCCCAAGGAGC
CCGCGTGGTTCCTGGCCACCGTCGGCGTCTCGCCCGACCACCAGGGCAAGGGTCTGGGCAGCGCCGTCGT
GCTCCCCGGAGTGGAGGCGGCCGAGCGCGCCGGGGTGCCCGCCTTCCTGGAGACCTCCGCGCCCCGCAAC
CTCCCCTTCTACGAGCGGCTCGGCTTCACCGTCACCGCCGACGTCGAGGTGCCCGAAGGACCGCGCACCT
GGTGCATGACCCGCAAGCCCGGTGCCAGTTAACGAATTCTAGATCTTGAGACAAATGGCAGTATTCATCC
ACAATTTTAAAAGAAAAGGGGGGATTGGGGGGTACAGTGCAGGGGAAAGAATAGTAGACATAATAGCAAC
AGACATACAAACTAAAGAATTACAAAAACAAATTACAAAAATTCAAAATTTTCGGGTTTATTACAGGGAC
AGCAGAGATCCACTTTGGCGCCGGCTCGAGGCCTGCAGGTGCAAAGATGGATAAAGTTTTAAACAGAGAG
GAATCTTTGCAGCTAATGGACCTTCTAGGTCTTGAAAGGAGTGGGAATTGGCTCCGGTGCCCGTCAGTGG
GCAGAGCGCACATCGCCCACAGTCCCCGAGAAGTTGGGGGGAGGGGTCGGCAATTGAACCGGTGCCTAGA
GAAGGTGGCGCGGGGTAAACTGGGAAAGTGATGTCGTGTACTGGCTCCGCCTTTTTCCCGAGGGTGGGGG
AGAACCGTATATAAGTGCAGTAGTCGCCGTGAACGTTCTTTTTCGCAACGGGTTTGCCGCCAGAACACAG
GTAAGTGCCGTGTGTGGTTCCCGCGGGCCTGGCCTCTTTACGGGTTATGGCCCTTGCGTGCCTTGAATTA
CTTCCACCTGGCTGCAGTACGTGATTCTTGATCCCGAGCTTCGGGTTGGAAGTGGGTGGGAGAGTTCGAG
GCCTTGCGCTTAAGGAGCCCCTTCGCCTCGTGCTTGAGTTGAGGCCTGGCCTGGGCGCTGGGGCCGCCGC
GTGCGAATCTGGTGGCACCTTCGCGCCTGTCTCGCTGCTTTCGATAAGTCTCTAGCCATTTAAAATTTTT
GATGACCTGCTGCGACGCTTTTTTTCTGGCAAGATAGTCTTGTAAATGCGGGCCAAGATCTGCACACTGG
TATTTCGGTTTTTGGGGCCGCGGGCGGCGACGGGGCCCGTGCGTCCCAGCGCACATGTTCGGCGAGGCGG
GGCCTGCGAGCGCGGCCACCGAGAATCGGACGGGGGTAGTCTCAAGCTGGCCGGCCTGCTCTGGTGCCTG
GCCTCGCGCCGCCGTGTATCGCCCCGCCCTGGGCGGCAAGGCTGGCCCGGTCGGCACCAGTTGCGTGAGC
GGAAAGATGGCCGCTTCCCGGCCCTGCTGCAGGGAGCTCAAAATGGAGGACGCGGCGCTCGGGAGAGCGG
GCGGGTGAGTCACCCACACAAAGGAAAAGGGCCTTTCCGTCCTCAGCCGTCGCTTCATGTGACTCCACGG
AGTACCGGGCGCCGTCCAGGCACCTCGATTAGTTCTCGAGCTTTTGGAGTACGTCGTCTTTAGGTTGGGG
GGAGGGGTTTTATGCGATGGAGTTTCCCCACACTGAGTGGGTGGAGACTGAAGTTAGGCCAGCTTGGCAC
TTGATGTAATTCTCCTTGGAATTTGCCCTTTTTGAGTTTGGATCTTGGTTCATTCTCAAGCCTCAGACAG
TGGTTCAAAGTTTTTTTCTTCCATTTCAGGTGTCGTGAGGCTAGCACCGCCACCATGGAGCTCCCCAACT
ACAGCCGGCAGCTGCTGCAGCAGCTGTACACTCTGTGCAAGGAGCAGCAGTTCTGTGATTGCACCATCTC
CATTGGTACCATTTACTTCAGGGCTCACAAGCTTGTCCTGGCTGCTGCCAGCCTCCTGTTCAAAACCCTG
CTGGATAACACAGATACCATCTCCATCGATGCATCTGTGGTGAGCCCCGAGGAGTTTGCGCTCTTGTTGG
AAATGATGTACACGGGCAAACTACCTGTGGGCAAGCACAACTTCTCCAAAATCATCTCCTTAGCAGACAG
TCTACAGATGTTTGATGTAGCTGTTAGCTGCAAAAATCTTCTGACCAGCCTTGTAAACTGCTCGGTTCAG
GGTCAGGTGGTAAGGGATGTCTCTGCGCCATCCTCAGAGACATTCAGAAAGGAACCAGAGAAGCCTCAAG
TAGAAATCCTTTCATCTGAAGGTGCTGGAGAGCCTCATTCTTCCCCAGAGCTTGCTGCCACTCCAGGGGG
CCCTGTGAAAGCTGAGACTGAGGAAGCAGCCCATTCAGTTTCACAAGAGATGAGTGTGAATTCTCCCACA
GCCCAGGAGAGCCAGAGGAATGCAGAAACCCCAGCGGAGACTCCTACTACAGCTGAAGCTTGTTCCCCCT
CCCCTGCTGTGCAAACCTTTAGTGAGGCAAAGAAGACAAGCACAGAACCAGGATGTGAAAGGAAACACTA
CCAGCTGAATTTTCTTCTAGAAAATGAAGGTGTCTTCTCAGATGCACTCATGGTTACCCAGGATGTTTTA
AAAAAACTAGAAATGTGTTCAGAAATTAAAGGTCCACAGAAGGAGGTGATTCTGAATTGCTGTGAGGGCA
GAACACCCAAGGAGACAATAGAAAATTTGTTGCACAGAATGACTGAAGAGAAGACGCTGACTGCTGAGGG
TTTGGTAAAACTCCTCCAGGCTGTGAAGACGACTTTCCCAAACCTGGGCCTTCTGCTAGAGAAGTTGCAG
AAATCAGCCACTTTGCCAAGCACCACAGTCCAACCAAGCCCTGATGATTATGGGACTGAGCTATTGAGAC
GCTATCATGAAAACCTCTCTGAGATTTTCACAGACAACCAGATTTTATTAAAGATGATCTCACACATGAC
AAGTTTAGCCCCTGGAGAAAGAGAGGTCATGGAGAAGCTTGTGAAACGTGACTCTGGTTCAGGTGGTTTC
AATTCTCTGATATCAGCAGTTCTAGAAAAGCAGACTCTCTCTGCCACAGCCATTTGGCAACTGCTGCTGG
TGGTTCAGGAGACAAAGACCTGTCCATTGGACCTGCTCATGGAGGAAATACGAAGGGAGCCTGGTGCCGA
TGCTTTCTTCCGGGCAGTGACCACCCCAGAACATGCCACTTTAGAAACAATCCTGAGGCATAACCAGTTG
ATCTTGGAGGCCATCCAACAGAAGATTGAGTACAAGCTCTTTACCTCGGAGGAGGAGCACCTGGCAGAGA
CTGTGAAAGAGATTCTGAGCATTCCCTCTGAGACAGCCAGCCCTGAAGCTTCCCTGAGAGCAGTGCTGAG
CAGAGCCATGGAAAAATCAGTCCCGGCCATTGAAATATGCCACCTCCTGTGCAGTGTCCACAAATCTTTT
CCAGGCCTGCAGCCTGTCATGCAGGAGTTGGCATACATTGGTGTCCTTACTAAGGAAGATGGAGAGAAGG
AAACGTGGAAGGTGAGTAATAAATTTCACCTTGAAGCCAACAACAAAGAAGATGAAAAGGCAGCCAAAGA
AGACAGCCAGCCTGGGGAACAGAATGATCAAGGAGAGACTGGTTCCTTGCCAGGACAGCAAGAGAAAGAG
GCTTCAGCCTCCCCAGACCCTGCCAAGAAGAGCTTCATCTGTAAGGCCTGCGACAAAAGCTTCCATTTCT
ACTGCCGCCTAAAGGTGCACATGAAGCGCTGCCGGGTGGCTAAGAGCAAACAGGTGCAGTGTAAGGAGTG
CAGTGAGACCAAGGATTCAAAGAAAGAGCTGGACAAACATCAGCTGGAGGCCCATGGTGCAGGTGGAGAG
CCCGATGCCCCCAAGAAGAAGAAGAAGAGGCTTCCAGTGACATGTGACCTCTGTGGCAGAGAATTTGCCC
ATGCCTCAGGCATGCAGTACCATAAGCTGACAGAGCACTTCGATGAGAAGCCTTTCTCCTGTGAAGAGTG
TGGGGCGAAGTTTGCAGCCAATTCCACCCTGAAGAACCACCTTCGCCTTCACACCGGGGACCGCCCGTTC
ATGTGCAAGCACTGCCTCATGACCTTCACCCAGGCCTCCGCCCTGGCCTATCACACCAAGAAGAAGCACT
CAGAAGGGAAAATGTATGCATGCCAGTACTGTGATGCTGTGTTTGCCCAGTCTATTGAGCTGTCCCGCCA
CGTGAGGACCCACACCGGGGACAAGCCCTATGTCTGCAGAGACTGTGGCAAGGGCTTCCGGCAAGCCAAT
GGCCTCTCCATCCATCTGCACACCTTTCACAACATAGAAGATCCTTATGACTGCAAGAAGTGCAGGATGA
GTTTCCCCACTCTTCAGGATCACCGGAAGCACATCCATGAGGTGCACTCCAAAGAGTACCACCCCTGCCC
CACGTGTGGGAAGATCTTCAGTGCCCCGTCCATGCTGGAGCGGCACGTGGTGACCCACGTTGGAGGGAAG
CCCTTCAGCTGCGGGATCTGCAACAAGGCCTACCAGCAATTGTCTGGTTTGTGGTACCACAATCGAACCC
ACCACCCTGACGTATTTGCTGCTCAGAACCACCGATCTTCCAAGTTCTCATCACTCCAGTGCAGCTCCTG
TGACAAAACCTTCCCCAACACCATTGAGCACAAGAAGCACATCAAAGCAGAACATGCAGATATGAAGTTC
CATGAATGTGACCAGTGTAAGGAGCTCTTCCCCACGCCAGCCTTGCTGCAGGTTCATGTCAAGTGCCAGC
ATTCAGGGTCCCAGCCATTCCGGTGCTTGTACTGTGCTGCTACTTTCCGTTTTCCTGGAGCATTGCAGCA
CCATGTCACCACGGAGCACTTCAAGCAGTCAGAGACCACCTTCCCCTGTGAGCTCTGTGGGGAACTCTTC
ACCTCCCAGGCCCAGCTTGACAGTCACCTGGAATCTGAGCACCCAAAGGTGATGAGCACGGAAACCCAGG
CCGCAGCCTCACAGATGGCGCAGGTGATCCAAACCCCAGAGCCGGTGGCCCCGACAGAGCAGGTGATCAC
TTTGGAGGAGACCCAGCTTGCCGGGTCGCAGGTGTTTGTGACGTTGCCAGATTCTCAGGCATCTCAGGCC
AGCTCTGAGCTCGTGGCGGTGACTGTGGAGGACTTGCTGGATGGCACAGTGACGCTGATCTGTGGTGAGG
CCAAATAGTAATGAACTAGTCCGTAACTTGAAAGTATTTCGATTTCTTGGCTTTATATATCTTGTGGAAA
GGACGAACACAATGTAGAGCAGATTGGTTAACGCGTTAAGTCGACAATCAACCTCTGGATTACAAAATTT
GTGAAAGATTGACTGGTATTCTTAACTATGTTGCTCCTTTTACGCTATGTGGATACGCTGCTTTAATGCC
TTTGTATCATGCTATTGCTTCCCGTATGGCTTTCATTTTCTCCTCCTTGTATAAATCCTGGTTGCTGTCT
CTTTATGAGGAGTTGTGGCCCGTTGTCAGGCAACGTGGCGTGGTGTGCACTGTGTTTGCTGACGCAACCC
CCACTGGTTGGGGCATTGCCACCACCTGTCAGCTCCTTTCCGGGACTTTCGCTTTCCCCCTCCCTATTGC
CACGGCGGAACTCATCGCCGCCTGCCTTGCCCGCTGCTGGACAGGGGCTCGGCTGTTGGGCACTGACAAT
TCCGTGGTGTTGTCGGGGAAATCATCGTCCTTTCCTTGGCTGCTCGCCTGTGTTGCCACCTGGATTCTGC
GCGGGACGTCCTTCTGCTACGTCCCTTCGGCCCTCAATCCAGCGGACCTTCCTTCCCGCGGCCTGCTGCC
GGCTCTGCGGCCTCTTCCGCGTCTTCGCCTTCGCCCTCAGACGAGTCGGATCTCCCTTTGGGCCGCCTCC
CCGCGTCGACTTTAAGACCAATGACTTACAAGGCAGCTGTAGATCTTAGCCACTTTTTAAAAGAAAAGGG
GGGACTGGAAGGGCTAATTCACTCCCAACGAAGACAAGATCTGCTTTTTGCTTGTACTGGGTCTCTCTGG
TTAGACCAGATCTGAGCCTGGGAGCTCTCTGGCTAACTAGGGAACCCACTGCTTAAGCCTCAATAAAGCT
TGCCTTGAGTGCTTCAAGTAGTGTGTGCCCGTCTGTTGTGTGACTCTGGTAACTAGAGATCCCTCAGACC
CTTTTAGTCAGTGTGGAAAATCTCTAGCAGTACGTATAGTAGTTCATGTCATCTTATTATTCAGTATTTA
TAACTTGCAAAGAAATGAATATCAGAGAGTGAGAGGAACTTGTTTATTGCAGCTTATAATGGTTACAAAT
AAAGCAATAGCATCACAAATTTCACAAATAAAGCATTTTTTTCACTGCATTCTAGTTGTGGTTTGTCCAA
ACTCATCAATGTATCTTATCATGTCTGGCTCTAGCTATCCCGCCCCTAACTCCGCCCATCCCGCCCCTAA
CTCCGCCCAGTTCCGCCCATTCTCCGCCCCATGGCTGACTAATTTTTTTTATTTATGCAGAGGCCGAGGC
CGCCTCGGCCTCTGAGCTATTCCAGAAGTAGTGAGGAGGCTTTTTTGGAGGCCTAGGGACGTACCCAATT
CGCCCTATAGTGAGTCGTATTACGCGCGCTCACTGGCCGTCGTTTTACAACGTCGTGACTGGGAAAACCC
TGGCGTTACCCAACTTAATCGCCTTGCAGCACATCCCCCTTTCGCCAGCTGGCGTAATAGCGAAGAGGCC
CGCACCGATCGCCCTTCCCAACAGTTGCGCAGCCTGAATGGCGAATGGG
[124 nt withheld, positions 9080-9203]
C
[91 nt withheld, positions 9205-9295]
A
[49 nt withheld, positions 9297-9345]
CCTTTGACGTTGGAGTCCACGTTCTTT
[37 nt withheld, positions 9373-9409]
ACCCTATCTCGGTCTATTCTTTTGATTTATAAGGGATTTTGCCGATTTCGGCCTATTGGTTAAAAAATGA
GCTGATTTAACAAAAATTTAACGCGAATTTTAACAAAATATTAACGCTTACAATTTAGGTGGCACTTTTC
GGGGAAATGTGCGCGGAACCCCTATTTGTTTATTTTTCTAAATACATTCAAATATGTATCCGCTCATGAG
ACAATAACCCTGATAAATGCTTCAATAATATTGAAAAAGGAAGAGTATGAGTATTCAACATTTCCGTGTC
GCCCTTATTCCCTTTTTTGCGGCATTTTGCCTTCCTGTTTTTGCTCACCCAGAAACGCTGGTGAAAGTAA
AAGATGCTGAAGATCAGTTGGGTGCACGAGTGGGTTACATCGAACTGGATCTCAACAGCGGTAAGATCCT
TGAGAGTTTTCGCCCCGAAGAACGTTTTCCAATGATGAGCACTTTTAAAGTTCTGCTATGTGGCGCGGTA
TTATCCCGTATTGACGCCGGGCAAGAGCAACTCGGTCGCCGCATACACTATTCTCAGAATGACTTGGTTG
AGTACTCACCAGTCACAGAAAAGCATCTTACGGATGGCATGACAGTAAGAGAATTATGCAGTGCTGCCAT
AACCATGAGTGATAACACTGCGGCCAACTTACTTCTGACAACGATCGGAGGACCGAAGGAGCTAACCGCT
TTTTTGCACAACATGGGGGATCATGTAACTCGCCTTGATCGTTGGGAACCGGAGCTGAATGAAGCCATAC
CAAACGACGAGCGTGACACCACGATGCCTGTAGCAATGGCAACAACGTTGCGCAAACTATTAACTGGCGA
ACTACTTACTCTAGCTTCCCGGCAACAATTAATAGACTGGATGGAGGCGGATAAAGTTGCAGGACCACTT
CTGCGCTCGGCCCTTCCGGCTGGCTGGTTTATTGCTGATAAATCTGGAGCCGGTGAGCGTGGGTCTCGCG
GTATCATTGCAGCACTGGGGCCAGATGGTAAGCCCTCCCGTATCGTAGTTATCTACACGACGGGGAGTCA
GGCAACTATGGATGAACGAAATAGACAGATCGCTGAGATAGGTGCCTCACTGATTAAGCATTGGTAACTG
TCAGACCAAGTTTACTCATATATACTTTAGATTGATTTAAAACTTCATTTTTAATTTAAAAGGATCTAGG
TGAAGATCCTTTTTGATAATCTCATGACCAAAATCCCTTAACGTGAGTTTTCGTTCCACTGAGCGTCAGA
CCCCGTAGAAAAGATCAAAGGATCTTCTTGAGATCCTTTTTTTCTGCGCGTAATCTGCTGCTTGCAAACA
AAAAAACCACCGCTACCAGCGGTGGTTTGTTTGCCGGATCAAGAGCTACCAACTCTTTTTCCGAAGGTAA
CTGGCTTCAGCAGAGCGCAGATACCAAATACTGTTCTTCTAGTGTAGCCGTAGTTAGGCCACCACTTCAA
GAACTCTGTAGCACCGCCTACATACCTCGCTCTGCTAATCCTGTTACCAGTGGCTGCTGCCAGTGGCGAT
AAGTCGTGTCTTACCGGGTTGGACTCAAGACGATAGTTACCGGATAAGGCGCAGCGGTCGGGCTGAACGG
GGGGTTCGTGCACACAGCCCAGCTTGGAGCGAACGACCTACACCGAACTGAGATACCTACAGCGTGAGCT
ATGAGAAAGCGCCACGCTTCCCGAAGGGAGAAAGGCGGACAGGTATCCGGTAAGCGGCAGGGTCGGAACA
GGAGAGCGCACGAGGGAGCTTCCAGGGGGAAACGCCTGGTATCTTTATAGTCCTGTCGGGTTTCGCCACC
TCTGACTTGAGCGTCGATTTTTGTGATGCTCGTCAGGGGGGCGGAGCCTATGGAAAAACGCCAGCAACGC
GGCCTTTTTACGGTTCCTGGCCTTTTGCTGGCCTTTTGCTCACATGTTCTTTCCTGCGTTATCCCCTGAT
TCTGTGGATAACCGTATTACCGCCTTTGAGTGAGCTGATACCGCTCGCCGCAGCCGAACGACCGAGCGCA
GCGAGTCAGTGAGCGAGGAAGCGGAAGAGCGCCCAATACGCAAACCGCCTCTCCCCGCGCGTTGGCCGAT
TCATTAATGCAGCTGGCACGACAGGTTTCCCGACTGGAAAGCGGGCAGTGAGCGCAACGCAATTAATGTG
AGTTAGCTCACTCATTAGGCACCCCAGGCTTTACACTTTATGCTTCCGGCTCGTATGTTGTGTGGAATTG
TGAGCGGATAACAATTTCACACAGGAAACAGCTATGACCATGATTACGCCAAGCGCGCAATTAACCCTCA
CTAAAGGGAACAAAAGCTGGAGCTGCAAGC
Features (pLannotate 1.2.2; 31 found; start..end, strand, type, name):
      5..231     +  promoter       RSV promoter: Rous sarcoma virus enhancer/promoter
    232..412     +  LTR            5' LTR (truncated): truncated 5' long terminal repeat (LTR) from HIV-1
    459..584     +  misc_feature   HIV-1 Ψ: packaging signal of human immunodeficiency virus type 1
    568..931     +  CDS            HIV-1 gag (fragment): gag protein from human immunodeficiency virus 1; gag
   1077..1310    +  misc_feature   RRE: The Rev response element (RRE) of HIV-1 allows for Rev-dependent mRNA export from the nucleus to the cytoplasm.
   1687..1713    +  CDS            Rev (fragment): human immunodeficiency virus 1 (HIV-1) Rev protein; rev; enhances nuclear export of unspliced and incompletely spliced viral mRNAs
   1720..1743    +  promoter       SV40 promoter (fragment): SV40 early promoter
   1744..1815    +  promoter       SV40 promoter (fragment): SV40 enhancer and early promoter
   1839..1974    +  rep_origin     SV40 ori: SV40 origin of replication
   2020..2616    +  CDS            PuroR (fragment): puromycin N-acetyltransferase; pac from Streptomyces; confers resistance to puromycin
   2665..2782    +  misc_feature   cPPT/CTS: central polypurine tract and central termination sequence of HIV-1
   2847..2913    +  CDS            small t antigen (fragment): SV40 (simian virus 40) small t antigen
   2920..4098    +  promoter       EF-1α promoter: strong constitutive promoter for human elongation factor EF-1α
   4115..7495    +  CDS            ZBTB40 (fragment): ZBT40_HUMAN - Also known as KIAA0478. Experimental evidence at protein level: Swiss-Prot protein existence level 1. May be involved in transcriptional regulation. From Homo sapiens (Human).
   7511..7564    +  promoter       U6 promoter (fragment): RNA polymerase III promoter for human U6 snRNA
   7606..8194    +  misc_feature   WPRE: woodchuck hepatitis virus posttranscriptional regulatory element
   8245..8264    +  misc_feature   cPPT/CTS (fragment): central polypurine tract and central termination sequence of HIV-1
   8266..8499    +  LTR            3' LTR (ΔU3): self-inactivating 3' long terminal repeat (LTR) from HIV-1
   8577..8698    +  polyA_signal   SV40 poly(A) signal: SV40 polyadenylation signal
   8738..8873    +  rep_origin     SV40 ori: SV40 origin of replication
   8894..8912    -  promoter       T7 promoter: promoter for bacteriophage T7 RNA polymerase
   8920..9075    +  CDS            lacZα (fragment): LacZα fragment of β-galactosidase; lacZ fragment
   9080..9508    +  rep_origin     f1 ori (sequence partly withheld): f1 bacteriophage origin of replication; arrow indicates direction of (+) strand synthesis
   9561..9665    +  promoter       AmpR promoter: bla
   9666..10526   +  CDS            AmpR: β-lactamase; bla; confers resistance to ampicillin, carbenicillin, and related antibiotics
  10697..11285   +  rep_origin     ori: high-copy-number ColE1/pMB1/pBR322/pUC origin of replication
  11468..11560   +  CDS            lacI (fragment): lac repressor; lacI; The lac repressor binds to the lac operator to inhibit transcription in E. coli. This inhibition can be relieved by adding lactose or isopropyl-β-D-thiogalactopyranoside (IPTG).
  11573..11594   +  protein_bind   CAP binding site: CAP binding activates transcription in the presence of cAMP. E. coli catabolite activator protein
  11609..11639   +  promoter       lac promoter: promoter for the E. coli lac operon
  11643..11665   +  protein_bind   lac operator (fragment): The lac repressor binds to the lac operator to inhibit transcription in E. coli. This inhibition can be relieved by adding lactose or isopropyl-β-D-thiogalactopyranoside (IPTG). lac repressor encoded by lacI
  11708..11726   +  promoter       T3 promoter: promoter for bacteriophage T3 RNA polymerase
