[The description below was written by a language model from this plasmid's Addgene catalogue record and pLannotate feature annotations shown in this document.]
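Description:
TFORF1532 is a lentiviral mammalian expression plasmid built on the pLX_TRC317 backbone. It belongs to a barcoded transcription factor ORF collection and carries the human zinc finger and BTB domain gene ZBTB40. The sequenced record is 11,749 nt, matching the stated backbone plus an insert of about 3.5 kb. In bacteria the plasmid is maintained by a high-copy ColE1/pUC-type origin and selected with ampicillin through the bla gene. An f1 origin and remnants of a lac/lacZα cloning region with T7 and T3 promoters are also present. The depositor notes a risk of recombination, which is common for LTR-containing plasmids.

The transfer cassette has the usual third-generation, self-inactivating layout. An RSV promoter is fused to a truncated HIV-1 5' LTR and drives genomic RNA production in packaging cells. It is followed by the Ψ packaging signal with a short gag fragment, the RRE for Rev-dependent nuclear export, and a cPPT/CTS element. The cassette ends in a ΔU3 3' LTR, with an SV40 polyadenylation signal downstream. Inside the provirus, an SV40 early promoter/origin region drives puromycin N-acetyltransferase for selection of transduced cells. A separate EF-1α promoter drives the ZBTB40 ORF, and a WPRE downstream enhances transcript stability and expression. The catalogue describes a unique 24-bp barcode that identifies the ORF, but the feature table does not annotate it. The short U6 promoter fragment called between the ORF and WPRE appears to be only a partial match, not a functional cassette. The construct is intended for ZBTB40 overexpression, including pooled screens in which barcode sequencing identifies which transcription factor each cell received, as in directed differentiation studies.
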