Addgene plasmid #143289: TFORF1532
Purpose: Lentiviral vector for overexpressing transcription factor ORFs with unique 24-bp barcodes. Barcodes facilitate identification of transcription factors in pooled screens.
Depositing lab: Feng Zhang. Depositing organization: Broad Institute. Publication: A transcription factor atlas of directed differentiation. Joung J, Ma S, Tay T, Geiger-Schuller KR, Kirchgatterer PC, Verdine VK, Guo B, Arias-Garcia MA, Allen WE, Singh A, Kuksenko O, Abudayyeh OO, Gootenberg JS, Fu Z, Macrae RK, Buenrostro JD, Regev A, Zhang F. Cell. 2023 Jan 5;186(1):209-229.e26. doi: 10.1016/j.cell.2022.11.026. PubMed 36608654.
Backbone
  Vector backbone: pLX_TRC317
  Backbone manufacturer: Broad Institute Genetic Perturbation Platform
  Backbone size w/o insert (bp): 8264
  Vector type: Mammalian Expression, Lentiviral
  Selectable markers: Puromycin
Growth in bacteria
  Bacterial resistance: Ampicillin, 100 μg/mL
  Growth temperature: 37°C
  Growth strain: NEB Stable
  Copy number: High Copy
Gene/Insert
  Gene/Insert name: ZBTB40
  Species: H. sapiens (human)
  Insert size (bp): 3485
  Entrez Gene: ZBTB40 (a.k.a. ZNF923, KIAA0478, MGC133098)
  Promoter: EF1a
  Cloning method: Unknown
  Sequencing primers: 5′ GGGTGGAGACTGAAGTTAGGCCAG; 3′ CACATAGCGTAAAAGGAGCAACATAG
Terms and licenses: Academic/Nonprofit Terms; Industry Terms: Not Available to Industry
Depositor comments: XM_017003003,ENST00000374651 . The transcription factor ORF portion of this plasmid was synthesized by Genewiz. Please test multiple small colonies in case of plasmid recombination. To make this collection available in a timely manner, a portion of this collection was not fully sequenced by Addgene. If an Addgene verified full plasmid sequence is not available, please contact us prior to placing an order to request the full sequence.
How to cite: TFORF1532 was a gift from Feng Zhang (Addgene plasmid # 143289 ; http://n2t.net/addgene:143289 ; RRID:Addgene_143289)
