>Addgene plasmid #143289 | TFORF1532 | depositor partial sequence | sequence record 282005 | Insert
ACCGCCACCATGGAGCTCCCCAACTACAGCCGGCAGCTGCTGCAGCAGCTGTACACTCTGTGCAAGGAGC
AGCAGTTCTGTGATTGCACCATCTCCATTGGTACCATTTACTTCAGGGCTCACAAGCTTGTCCTGGCTGC
TGCCAGCCTCCTGTTCAAAACCCTGCTGGATAACACAGATACCATCTCCATCGATGCATCTGTGGTGAGC
CCCGAGGAGTTTGCGCTCTTGTTGGAAATGATGTACACGGGCAAACTACCTGTGGGCAAGCACAACTTCT
CCAAAATCATCTCCTTAGCAGACAGTCTACAGATGTTTGATGTAGCTGTTAGCTGCAAAAATCTTCTGAC
CAGCCTTGTAAACTGCTCGGTTCAGGGTCAGGTGGTAAGGGATGTCTCTGCGCCATCCTCAGAGACATTC
AGAAAGGAACCAGAGAAGCCTCAAGTAGAAATCCTTTCATCTGAAGGTGCTGGAGAGCCTCATTCTTCCC
CAGAGCTTGCTGCCACTCCAGGGGGCCCTGTGAAAGCTGAGACTGAGGAAGCAGCCCATTCAGTTTCACA
AGAGATGAGTGTGAATTCTCCCACAGCCCAGGAGAGCCAGAGGAATGCAGAAACCCCAGCGGAGACTCCT
ACTACAGCTGAAGCTTGTTCCCCCTCCCCTGCTGTGCAAACCTTTAGTGAGGCAAAGAAGACAAGCACAG
AACCAGGATGTGAAAGGAAACACTACCAGCTGAATTTTCTTCTAGAAAATGAAGGTGTCTTCTCAGATGC
ACTCATGGTTACCCAGGATGTTTTAAAAAAACTAGAAATGTGTTCAGAAATTAAAGGTCCACAGAAGGAG
GTGATTCTGAATTGCTGTGAGGGCAGAACACCCAAGGAGACAATAGAAAATTTGTTGCACAGAATGACTG
AAGAGAAGACGCTGACTGCTGAGGGTTTGGTAAAACTCCTCCAGGCTGTGAAGACGACTTTCCCAAACCT
GGGCCTTCTGCTAGAGAAGTTGCAGAAATCAGCCACTTTGCCAAGCACCACAGTCCAACCAAGCCCTGAT
GATTATGGGACTGAGCTATTGAGACGCTATCATGAAAACCTCTCTGAGATTTTCACAGACAACCAGATTT
TATTAAAGATGATCTCACACATGACAAGTTTAGCCCCTGGAGAAAGAGAGGTCATGGAGAAGCTTGTGAA
ACGTGACTCTGGTTCAGGTGGTTTCAATTCTCTGATATCAGCAGTTCTAGAAAAGCAGACTCTCTCTGCC
ACAGCCATTTGGCAACTGCTGCTGGTGGTTCAGGAGACAAAGACCTGTCCATTGGACCTGCTCATGGAGG
AAATACGAAGGGAGCCTGGTGCCGATGCTTTCTTCCGGGCAGTGACCACCCCAGAACATGCCACTTTAGA
AACAATCCTGAGGCATAACCAGTTGATCTTGGAGGCCATCCAACAGAAGATTGAGTACAAGCTCTTTACC
TCGGAGGAGGAGCACCTGGCAGAGACTGTGAAAGAGATTCTGAGCATTCCCTCTGAGACAGCCAGCCCTG
AAGCTTCCCTGAGAGCAGTGCTGAGCAGAGCCATGGAAAAATCAGTCCCGGCCATTGAAATATGCCACCT
CCTGTGCAGTGTCCACAAATCTTTTCCAGGCCTGCAGCCTGTCATGCAGGAGTTGGCATACATTGGTGTC
CTTACTAAGGAAGATGGAGAGAAGGAAACGTGGAAGGTGAGTAATAAATTTCACCTTGAAGCCAACAACA
AAGAAGATGAAAAGGCAGCCAAAGAAGACAGCCAGCCTGGGGAACAGAATGATCAAGGAGAGACTGGTTC
CTTGCCAGGACAGCAAGAGAAAGAGGCTTCAGCCTCCCCAGACCCTGCCAAGAAGAGCTTCATCTGTAAG
GCCTGCGACAAAAGCTTCCATTTCTACTGCCGCCTAAAGGTGCACATGAAGCGCTGCCGGGTGGCTAAGA
GCAAACAGGTGCAGTGTAAGGAGTGCAGTGAGACCAAGGATTCAAAGAAAGAGCTGGACAAACATCAGCT
GGAGGCCCATGGTGCAGGTGGAGAGCCCGATGCCCCCAAGAAGAAGAAGAAGAGGCTTCCAGTGACATGT
GACCTCTGTGGCAGAGAATTTGCCCATGCCTCAGGCATGCAGTACCATAAGCTGACAGAGCACTTCGATG
AGAAGCCTTTCTCCTGTGAAGAGTGTGGGGCGAAGTTTGCAGCCAATTCCACCCTGAAGAACCACCTTCG
CCTTCACACCGGGGACCGCCCGTTCATGTGCAAGCACTGCCTCATGACCTTCACCCAGGCCTCCGCCCTG
GCCTATCACACCAAGAAGAAGCACTCAGAAGGGAAAATGTATGCATGCCAGTACTGTGATGCTGTGTTTG
CCCAGTCTATTGAGCTGTCCCGCCACGTGAGGACCCACACCGGGGACAAGCCCTATGTCTGCAGAGACTG
TGGCAAGGGCTTCCGGCAAGCCAATGGCCTCTCCATCCATCTGCACACCTTTCACAACATAGAAGATCCT
TATGACTGCAAGAAGTGCAGGATGAGTTTCCCCACTCTTCAGGATCACCGGAAGCACATCCATGAGGTGC
ACTCCAAAGAGTACCACCCCTGCCCCACGTGTGGGAAGATCTTCAGTGCCCCGTCCATGCTGGAGCGGCA
CGTGGTGACCCACGTTGGAGGGAAGCCCTTCAGCTGCGGGATCTGCAACAAGGCCTACCAGCAATTGTCT
GGTTTGTGGTACCACAATCGAACCCACCACCCTGACGTATTTGCTGCTCAGAACCACCGATCTTCCAAGT
TCTCATCACTCCAGTGCAGCTCCTGTGACAAAACCTTCCCCAACACCATTGAGCACAAGAAGCACATCAA
AGCAGAACATGCAGATATGAAGTTCCATGAATGTGACCAGTGTAAGGAGCTCTTCCCCACGCCAGCCTTG
CTGCAGGTTCATGTCAAGTGCCAGCATTCAGGGTCCCAGCCATTCCGGTGCTTGTACTGTGCTGCTACTT
TCCGTTTTCCTGGAGCATTGCAGCACCATGTCACCACGGAGCACTTCAAGCAGTCAGAGACCACCTTCCC
CTGTGAGCTCTGTGGGGAACTCTTCACCTCCCAGGCCCAGCTTGACAGTCACCTGGAATCTGAGCACCCA
AAGGTGATGAGCACGGAAACCCAGGCCGCAGCCTCACAGATGGCGCAGGTGATCCAAACCCCAGAGCCGG
TGGCCCCGACAGAGCAGGTGATCACTTTGGAGGAGACCCAGCTTGCCGGGTCGCAGGTGTTTGTGACGTT
GCCAGATTCTCAGGCATCTCAGGCCAGCTCTGAGCTCGTGGCGGTGACTGTGGAGGACTTGCTGGATGGC
ACAGTGACGCTGATCTGTGGTGAGGCCAAATAGTAATGAACTAGTCCGTAACTTGAAAGTATTTCGATTT
CTTGGCTTTATATATCTTGTGGAAAGGACGAACACAATGTAGAGCAGATTGGTTA
