>Addgene plasmid #143289 | TFORF1532 | depositor partial sequence | sequence record 282006 | Barcode
ACACAATGTAGAGCAGATTGGTTA
